Addgene plasmid #217415: LEGO-AP1x6-GM55
Purpose: Luciferase expression vector with 6 AP-1 sites and the minimal GM-CSF promoter. Alias: LEGO-GM55-AP-1x6
Depositing lab: Peter Cockerill. Depositing organization: University of Birmingham. Publication: Development of receptor and oncogene-responsive luciferase reporter vectors that are activated via kinase signaling to AP-1. Coleman DJL, Ames L, Aain H, Gamble J, Koscielniak K, Zhang Z, Lau C, Joyce A, Cockerill PN. Exp Hematol. 2026 Sep;161:105491. doi: 10.1016/j.exphem.2026.105491. Epub 2026 Aug 13. PubMed 42595074.
Backbone
  Vector backbone: LeGO-iG
  Backbone manufacturer: Boris Fehse (Addgene #27358)
  Vector type: Mammalian Expression, Lentiviral, Luciferase
Growth in bacteria
  Bacterial resistance: Ampicillin, 100 μg/mL
  Growth temperature: 37°C
  Growth strain: DH5alpha
  Copy number: High Copy
Gene/Insert
  Gene/Insert name: Luciferase, GFP (alt name: SV40 PolyA sites, 6x AP-1 sites, Human -55 to +28 minimal CSF2 promoter, Promega pGL3 LUC+, IRES-EGFP)
  Species: H. sapiens (human); Firefly
  Promoter: 6 AP-1 sites, Human -55 to +28 minimal CSF2 promoter
  Cloning method: Restriction Enzyme; 5′ cloning site unknown (unknown if destroyed); 3′ cloning site unknown (unknown if destroyed)
  Sequencing primers: 5′ n/a
Terms and licenses: Academic/Nonprofit Terms; Industry Terms: Not Available to Industry
Depositor comments: This is an inducible lentiviral luciferase expression vector that has 6 RAS/MAPK-inducible AP-1 sites driving transcription from the minimal CSF2 promoter. LEGO-AP1x6-GM55 was constructed from LEGO-AP1x3-GM55 by duplicating the array of 3 AP-1 sites. LEGO-AP1x3-GM55 was previously constructed from LeGO-iG (Weber et al, 2008) (Addgene #27358) by replacing a NotI/XbaI fragment containing the U6 and SFFV promoters with a fragment from the plasmid pAP1-3 (Addgene #71258) that has 3 copies of the MMP3 gene AP-1 site in front of human CSF2 -55 to +28 minimal promoter driving expression of the Luc+ firefly luciferase gene originating from the plasmid pGL3 (Promega). The luciferase gene is linked to an IRES that in principle supports co-expression of luciferase and EGFP. The insert has 2 copies of the SV40 transcription termination/polyadenylation signal upstream of the multiple cloning site, which blocks background read-through transcription originating in the vector backbone, which itself can be substantial (Bert et al, 2000). The inserted luciferase gene and SV40 polyA site sequences originate from the plasmid pXPG (Bert et al, 2000) (Addgene #71248). References: Bert et al Plasmid. 2000 Sep;44(2):173-82. PMID 10964627. Weber et al Mol Ther. 2008 Apr. 16(4):698-706. PMID 18362927.
How to cite: LEGO-AP1x6-GM55 was a gift from Peter Cockerill (Addgene plasmid # 217415 ; http://n2t.net/addgene:217415 ; RRID:Addgene_217415)
