[The description below was written by a language model from this plasmid's Addgene catalogue record and pLannotate feature annotations shown in this document.]
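Description:
LEGO-AP1x6-GM55 is an inducible lentiviral luciferase reporter built on the LeGO-iG backbone. It is maintained in bacteria as a high-copy plasmid through a ColE1/pUC-type origin and an ampicillin resistance gene. The viral frame is HIV-1 derived. A CMV enhancer/promoter fused to a truncated 5' LTR drives genomic RNA production in packaging cells. This is followed by the Ψ packaging signal with a gag fragment, the RRE for Rev-dependent export, cPPT/CTS, a WPRE downstream of the cargo and a truncated 3' LTR. A single loxP site lies between EGFP and the WPRE.

The U6 and SFFV promoters of the parent vector were replaced by a reporter cassette. In it, six copies of the MMP3 gene AP-1 site, made by duplicating a three-site array, sit in front of the human CSF2 (GM-CSF) −55 to +28 minimal promoter and drive the Luc+ firefly luciferase gene. An EMCV IRES links luciferase to EGFP, which in principle allows co-expression of both reporters from one transcript. Two tandem SV40 polyadenylation signals lie upstream of the response elements to block read-through transcription from the backbone, which would otherwise raise background.

The AP-1 sites and minimal promoter are not annotated in either feature table, but presumably lie in the unannotated gap between the second poly(A) signal and luciferase. The two sequence records have the same feature order but differ by about 137 nt (9,902 versus 9,765 nt), almost all of it within that gap. The record does not explain the difference.

Because the AP-1 sites respond to RAS/MAPK signalling, the vector serves as a stably integrating readout of receptor- or oncogene-driven kinase signalling to AP-1 in mammalian cells.
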