Features (pLannotate 1.2.2; 26 found; start..end, strand, type, name):
     31..83      -  misc_feature   bom (fragment): basis of mobility region from pBR322
    238..617     +  enhancer       CMV enhancer: human cytomegalovirus immediate early enhancer
    618..817     +  promoter       CMV promoter: human cytomegalovirus (CMV) immediate early promoter
    835..1015    +  LTR            5' LTR (truncated): truncated 5' long terminal repeat (LTR) from HIV-1
   1062..1187    +  misc_feature   HIV-1 Ψ: packaging signal of human immunodeficiency virus type 1
   1171..1509    +  CDS            HIV-1 gag (fragment): gag protein from human immunodeficiency virus 1; gag
   1684..1917    +  misc_feature   RRE: The Rev response element (RRE) of HIV-1 allows for Rev-dependent mRNA export from the nucleus to the cytoplasm.
   2294..2394    +  CDS            Rev (fragment): human immunodeficiency virus 1 (HIV-1) Rev protein; rev; enhances nuclear export of unspliced and incompletely spliced viral mRNAs
   2444..2561    +  misc_feature   cPPT/CTS: central polypurine tract and central termination sequence of HIV-1
   2737..2776    -  CDS            rop (fragment): Rop protein, which maintains plasmids at low copy number; rop
   2778..2854    +  CDS            large T antigen (fragment): large T antigen from SV40 (simian virus 40)
   2874..3008    +  polyA_signal   SV40 poly(A) signal: SV40 polyadenylation signal
   3006..3082    +  CDS            large T antigen (fragment): large T antigen from SV40 (simian virus 40)
   3102..3236    +  polyA_signal   SV40 poly(A) signal: SV40 polyadenylation signal
   3659..5311    +  CDS            luciferase: firefly luciferase; luc+; enhanced luc+ version of the luciferase gene
   5460..5922    +  misc_feature   IRES: internal ribosome entry site (IRES) of the encephalomyocarditis virus (EMCV)
   5936..6655    +  CDS            EGFP: the original enhanced GFP (Yang et al., 1996) mammalian codon-optimized
   6702..6735    +  protein_bind   loxP: Cre-mediated recombination occurs in the 8-bp core sequence (GCATACAT). Cre recombinase
   6768..6791    +  misc_feature   MCS (fragment): pBluescript multiple cloning site
   6791..7379    +  misc_feature   WPRE: woodchuck hepatitis virus posttranscriptional regulatory element
   7380..7399    +  misc_feature   MCS (fragment): pBluescript multiple cloning site
   7401..7901    +  CDS            nef (fragment): NEF_HV1LA - Experimental evidence at protein level: Swiss-Prot protein existence level 1. Extracellular Nef protein targets CD4(+) T-lymphocytes for apoptosis by interacting with CXCR4 surface receptors. From Human immunodeficiency virus type 1 group M subtype B (isolate Lai) (HIV-1).
   7908..8088    +  LTR            5' LTR (truncated): truncated 5' long terminal repeat (LTR) from HIV-1
   8150..8738    -  rep_origin     ori: high-copy-number ColE1/pMB1/pBR322/pUC origin of replication
   8909..9769    -  CDS            AmpR: β-lactamase; bla; confers resistance to ampicillin, carbenicillin, and related antibiotics
   9770..9874    -  promoter       AmpR promoter: bla
>Addgene plasmid #217415 | LEGO-AP1x6-GM55 | addgene full sequence | sequence record 441062 | Addgene NGS Result
GTCGACGGATCGGGAGATCTCCCGATCCCCTATGGTGCACTCTCAGTACAATCTGCTCTGATGCCGCATA
GTTAAGCCAGTATCTGCTCCCTGCTTGTGTGTTGGAGGTCGCTGAGTAGTGCGCGAGCAAAATTTAAGCT
ACAACAAGGCAAGGCTTGACCGACAATTGCATGAAGAATCTGCTTAGGGTTAGGCGTTTTGCGCTGCTTC
GCGATGTACGGGCCAGATATACGCGTTGACATTGATTATTGACTAGTTATTAATAGTAATCAATTACGGG
GTCATTAGTTCATAGCCCATATATGGAGTTCCGCGTTACATAACTTACGGTAAATGGCCCGCCTGGCTGA
CCGCCCAACGACCCCCGCCCATTGACGTCAATAATGACGTATGTTCCCATAGTAACGCCAATAGGGACTT
TCCATTGACGTCAATGGGTGGAGTATTTACGGTAAACTGCCCACTTGGCAGTACATCAAGTGTATCATAT
GCCAAGTACGCCCCCTATTGACGTCAATGACGGTAAATGGCCCGCCTGGCATTATGCCCAGTACATGACC
TTATGGGACTTTCCTACTTGGCAGTACATCTACGTATTAGTCATCGCTATTACCATGGTGATGCGGTTTT
GGCAGTACATCAATGGGCGTGGATAGCGGTTTGACTCACGGGGATTTCCAAGTCTCCACCCCATTGACGT
CAATGGGAGTTTGTTTTGGCACCAAAATCAACGGGACTTTCCAAAATGTCGTAACAACTCCGCCCCATTG
ACGCAAATGGGCGGTAGGCGTGTACGGTGGGAGGTCTATATAAGCAGCGCGTTTTGCCTGTACTGGGTCT
CTCTGGTTAGACCAGATCTGAGCCTGGGAGCTCTCTGGCTAACTAGGGAACCCACTGCTTAAGCCTCAAT
AAAGCTTGCCTTGAGTGCTTCAAGTAGTGTGTGCCCGTCTGTTGTGTGACTCTGGTAACTAGAGATCCCT
CAGACCCTTTTAGTCAGTGTGGAAAATCTCTAGCAGTGGCGCCCGAACAGGGACTTGAAAGCGAAAGGGA
AACCAGAGGAGCTCTCTCGACGCAGGACTCGGCTTGCTGAAGCGCGCACGGCAAGAGGCGAGGGGCGGCG
ACTGGTGAGTACGCCAAAAATTTTGACTAGCGGAGGCTAGAAGGAGAGAGATGGGTGCGAGAGCGTCAGT
ATTAAGCGGGGGAGAATTAGATCGCGATGGGAAAAAATTCGGTTAAGGCCAGGGGGAAAGAAAAAATATA
AATTAAAACATATAGTATGGGCAAGCAGGGAGCTAGAACGATTCGCAGTTAATCCTGGCCTGTTAGAAAC
ATCAGAAGGCTGTAGACAAATACTGGGACAGCTACAACCATCCCTTCAGACAGGATCAGAAGAACTTAGA
TCATTATATAATACAGTAGCAACCCTCTATTGTGTGCATCAAAGGATAGAGATAAAAGACACCAAGGAAG
CTTTAGACAAGATAGAGGAAGAGCAAAACAAAAGTAAGACCACCGCACAGCAAGCGGCCGGCCGCTGATC
TTCAGACCTGGAGGAGGAGATATGAGGGACAATTGGAGAAGTGAATTATATAAATATAAAGTAGTAAAAA
TTGAACCATTAGGAGTAGCACCCACCAAGGCAAAGAGAAGAGTGGTGCAGAGAGAAAAAAGAGCAGTGGG
AATAGGAGCTTTGTTCCTTGGGTTCTTGGGAGCAGCAGGAAGCACTATGGGCGCAGCGTCAATGACGCTG
ACGGTACAGGCCAGACAATTATTGTCTGGTATAGTGCAGCAGCAGAACAATTTGCTGAGGGCTATTGAGG
CGCAACAGCATCTGTTGCAACTCACAGTCTGGGGCATCAAGCAGCTCCAGGCAAGAATCCTGGCTGTGGA
AAGATACCTAAAGGATCAACAGCTCCTGGGGATTTGGGGTTGCTCTGGAAAACTCATTTGCACCACTGCT
GTGCCTTGGAATGCTAGTTGGAGTAATAAATCTCTGGAACAGATTTGGAATCACACGACCTGGATGGAGT
GGGACAGAGAAATTAACAATTACACAAGCTTAATACACTCCTTAATTGAAGAATCGCAAAACCAGCAAGA
AAAGAATGAACAAGAATTATTGGAATTAGATAAATGGGCAAGTTTGTGGAATTGGTTTAACATAACAAAT
TGGCTGTGGTATATAAAATTATTCATAATGATAGTAGGAGGCTTGGTAGGTTTAAGAATAGTTTTTGCTG
TACTTTCTATAGTGAATAGAGTTAGGCAGGGATATTCACCATTATCGTTTCAGACCCACCTCCCAACCCC
GAGGGGACCCGACAGGCCCGAAGGAATAGAAGAAGAAGGTGGAGAGAGAGACAGAGACAGATCCATTCGA
TTAGTGAACGGATCGGCACTGCGTGCGCCAATTCTGCAGACAAATGGCAGTATTCATCCACAATTTTAAA
AGAAAAGGGGGGATTGGGGGGTACAGTGCAGGGGAAAGAATAGTAGACATAATAGCAACAGACATACAAA
CTAAAGAATTACAAAAACAAATTACAAAAATTCAAAATTTTCGGGTTTATTACAGGGACAGCAGAGATCC
AGTTTGGTTAGTACCGGGCCCGCTCTAGACCGGGTCATGGCTGCGCCCCGACACCCGCCAACACCCGCTG
ACGCGCCCTGACGGGCTTGTCTGCTCCCGGCATCCGCTTACAGACAAGCTGTGACCGTCTCCGGGAGCTG
CATGTGTCAGAGGTTTTCACCGTCATCACCGAAACGCGCGAGGCAGGATCAGCCATATCACATTTGTAGA
GGTTTTACTTGCTTTAAAAAACCTCCCACACCTCCCCCTGAACCTGAAACATAAAATGAATGCAATTGTT
GTTAACTTGTTTATTGCAGCTTATAATGGTTACAAATAAAGCAATAGCATCACAAATTTCACAAATAAAG
CATTTTTTTCACTGCATTCTAGTTGTGGTTTGTCCAAACTCATCAATGTATCTTATCATGTCTGGATCAG
CCATATCACATTTGTAGAGGTTTTACTTGCTTTAAAAAACCTCCCACACCTCCCCCTGAACCTGAAACAT
AAAATGAATGCAATTGTTGTTAACTTGTTTATTGCAGCTTATAATGGTTACAAATAAAGCAATAGCATCA
CAAATTTCACAAATAAAGCATTTTTTTCACTGCATTCTAGTTGTGGTTTGTCCAAACTCATCAATGTATC
TTATCATGTCTGGATCCAAGCTCAGATCTCGAGATCTGCAAGGATGAGTCAAGCTGCGGGTGATCCAGAT
CTGCAAGGATGAGTCAAGCTGCGGGTGATCCAGATCTGCAAGGATGAGTCAAGCTGCGGGTGATCCAGAT
CTGGGCCCGGATCCTGCAGGGGGTCGAGATCTGCAAGGATGAGTCAAGCTGCGGGTGATCCAGATCTGCA
AGGATGAGTCAAGCTGCGGGTGATCCAGATCTGCAAGGATGAGTCAAGCTGCGGGTGATCCAGATCTGGG
CCCGGATCCTGCAGGGGGTCGACAAGCTTCGCGAGGTCACCATTAATCATTTCCTCTGTGTATTTAAGAG
CTCTTTTGCCAGTGAGCCCAGTACACAGAGAGAAAGGCTAAAGTTCTGTCGACAAGCTTGGCATTCCGGT
ACTGTTGGTAAAGCCACCATGGAAGACGCCAAAAACATAAAGAAAGGCCCGGCGCCATTCTATCCGCTGG
AAGATGGAACCGCTGGAGAGCAACTGCATAAGGCTATGAAGAGATACGCCCTGGTTCCTGGAACAATTGC
TTTTACAGATGCACATATCGAGGTGGACATCACTTACGCTGAGTACTTCGAAATGTCCGTTCGGTTGGCA
GAAGCTATGAAACGATATGGGCTGAATACAAATCACAGAATCGTCGTATGCAGTGAAAACTCTCTTCAAT
TCTTTATGCCGGTGTTGGGCGCGTTATTTATCGGAGTTGCAGTTGCGCCCGCGAACGACATTTATAATGA
ACGTGAATTGCTCAACAGTATGGGCATTTCGCAGCCTACCGTGGTGTTCGTTTCCAAAAAGGGGTTGCAA
AAAATTTTGAACGTGCAAAAAAAGCTCCCAATCATCCAAAAAATTATTATCATGGATTCTAAAACGGATT
ACCAGGGATTTCAGTCGATGTACACGTTCGTCACATCTCATCTACCTCCCGGTTTTAATGAATACGATTT
TGTGCCAGAGTCCTTCGATAGGGACAAGACAATTGCACTGATCATGAACTCCTCTGGATCTACTGGTCTG
CCTAAAGGTGTCGCTCTGCCTCATAGAACTGCCTGCGTGAGATTCTCGCATGCCAGAGATCCTATTTTTG
GCAATCAAATCATTCCGGATACTGCGATTTTAAGTGTTGTTCCATTCCATCACGGTTTTGGAATGTTTAC
TACACTCGGATATTTGATATGTGGATTTCGAGTCGTCTTAATGTATAGATTTGAAGAAGAGCTGTTTCTG
AGGAGCCTTCAGGATTACAAGATTCAAAGTGCGCTGCTGGTGCCAACCCTATTCTCCTTCTTCGCCAAAA
GCACTCTGATTGACAAATACGATTTATCTAATTTACACGAAATTGCTTCTGGTGGCGCTCCCCTCTCTAA
GGAAGTCGGGGAAGCGGTTGCCAAGAGGTTCCATCTGCCAGGTATCAGGCAAGGATATGGGCTCACTGAG
ACTACATCAGCTATTCTGATTACACCCGAGGGGGATGATAAACCGGGCGCGGTCGGTAAAGTTGTTCCAT
TTTTTGAAGCGAAGGTTGTGGATCTGGATACCGGGAAAACGCTGGGCGTTAATCAAAGAGGCGAACTGTG
TGTGAGAGGTCCTATGATTATGTCCGGTTATGTAAACAATCCGGAAGCGACCAACGCCTTGATTGACAAG
GATGGATGGCTACATTCTGGAGACATAGCTTACTGGGACGAAGACGAACACTTCTTCATCGTTGACCGCC
TGAAGTCTCTGATTAAGTACAAAGGCTATCAGGTGGCTCCCGCTGAATTGGAATCCATCTTGCTCCAACA
CCCCAACATCTTCGACGCAGGTGTCGCAGGTCTTCCCGACGATGACGCCGGTGAACTTCCCGCCGCCGTT
GTTGTTTTGGAGCACGGAAAGACGATGACGGAAAAAGAGATCGTGGATTACGTCGCCAGTCAAGTAACAA
CCGCGAAAAAGTTGCGCGGAGGAGTTGTGTTTGTGGACGAAGTACCGAAAGGTCTTACCGGAAAACTCGA
CGCAAGAAAAATCAGAGAGATCCTCATAAAGGCCAAGAAGGGCGGAAAGATCGCCGTGTAATTCTAGGGC
GGCCGCTACGTAAATTCCGCCCCCCCCCCCCCTCTCCCTCCCCCCCCCCTAACGTTACTGGCCGAAGCCG
CTTGGAATAAGGCCGGTGTGCGTTTGTCTATATGTTATTTTCCACCATATTGCCGTCTTTTGGCAATGTG
AGGGCCCGGAAACCTGGCCCTGTCTTCTTGACGAGCATTCCTAGGGGTCTTTCCCCTCTCGCCAAAGGAA
TGCAAGGTCTGTTGAATGTCGTGAAGGAAGCAGTTCCTCTGGAAGCTTCTTGAAGACAAACAACGTCTGT
AGCGACCCTTTGCAGGCAGCGGAACCCCCCACCTGGCGACAGGTGCCTCTGCGGCCAAAAGCCACGTGTA
TAAGATACACCTGCAAAGGCGGCACAACCCCAGTGCCACGTTGTGAGTTGGATAGTTGTGGAAAGAGTCA
AATGGCTCTCCTCAAGCGTATTCAACAAGGGGCTGAAGGATGCCCAGAAGGTACCCCATTGTATGGGATC
TGATCTGGGGCCTCGGTGCACATGCTTTACATGTGTTTAGTCGAGGTTAAAAAAACGTCTAGGCCCCCCG
AACCACGGGGACGTGGTTTTCCTTTGAAAAACACGATGATAATATGGCCACAACCATGGTGAGCAAGGGC
GAGGAGCTGTTCACCGGGGTGGTGCCCATCCTGGTCGAGCTGGACGGCGACGTAAACGGCCACAAGTTCA
GCGTGTCCGGCGAGGGCGAGGGCGATGCCACCTACGGCAAGCTGACCCTGAAGTTCATCTGCACCACCGG
CAAGCTGCCCGTGCCCTGGCCCACCCTCGTGACCACCCTGACCTACGGCGTGCAGTGCTTCAGCCGCTAC
CCCGACCACATGAAGCAGCACGACTTCTTCAAGTCCGCCATGCCCGAAGGCTACGTCCAGGAGCGCACCA
TCTTCTTCAAGGACGACGGCAACTACAAGACCCGCGCCGAGGTGAAGTTCGAGGGCGACACCCTGGTGAA
CCGCATCGAGCTGAAGGGCATCGACTTCAAGGAGGACGGCAACATCCTGGGGCACAAGCTGGAGTACAAC
TACAACAGCCACAACGTCTATATCATGGCCGACAAGCAGAAGAACGGCATCAAGGTGAACTTCAAGATCC
GCCACAACATCGAGGACGGCAGCGTGCAGCTCGCCGACCACTACCAGCAGAACACCCCCATCGGCGACGG
CCCCGTGCTGCTGCCCGACAACCACTACCTGAGCACCCAGTCCGCCCTGAGCAAAGACCCCAACGAGAAG
CGCGATCACATGGTCCTGCTGGAGTTCGTGACCGCCGCCGGGATCACTCTCGGCATGGACGAGCTGTACA
AGTAAAGCGGCCGGCCGCCAGCACAGTGGTCGAAATTCGTCGAGGGACCTAATAACTTCGTATAGCATAC
ATTATACGAAGTTATACATGTTTAAGGGTTCCGGTTCCACTAGGTACAATTCGATATCAAGCTTATCGAT
AATCAACCTCTGGATTACAAAATTTGTGAAAGATTGACTGGTATTCTTAACTATGTTGCTCCTTTTACGC
TATGTGGATACGCTGCTTTAATGCCTTTGTATCATGCTATTGCTTCCCGTATGGCTTTCATTTTCTCCTC
CTTGTATAAATCCTGGTTGCTGTCTCTTTATGAGGAGTTGTGGCCCGTTGTCAGGCAACGTGGCGTGGTG
TGCACTGTGTTTGCTGACGCAACCCCCACTGGTTGGGGCATTGCCACCACCTGTCAGCTCCTTTCCGGGA
CTTTCGCTTTCCCCCTCCCTATTGCCACGGCGGAACTCATCGCCGCCTGCCTTGCCCGCTGCTGGACAGG
GGCTCGGCTGTTGGGCACTGACAATTCCGTGGTGTTGTCGGGGAAATCATCGTCCTTTCCTTGGCTGCTC
GCCTGTGTTGCCACCTGGATTCTGCGCGGGACGTCCTTCTGCTACGTCCCTTCGGCCCTCAATCCAGCGG
ACCTTCCTTCCCGCGGCCTGCTGCCGGCTCTGCGGCCTCTTCCGCGTCTTCGCCTTCGCCCTCAGACGAG
TCGGATCTCCCTTTGGGCCGCCTCCCCGCATCGATACCGTCGACCTCGATCGAGACCTAGAAAAACATGG
AGCAATCACAAGTAGCAATACAGCAGCTACCAATGCTGATTGTGCCTGGCTAGAAGCACAAGAGGAGGAG
GAGGTGGGTTTTCCAGTCACACCTCAGGTACCTTTAAGACCAATGACTTACAAGGCAGCTGTAGATCTTA
GCCACTTTTTAAAAGAAAAGGGGGGACTGGAAGGGCTAATTCACTCCCAACGAAGACAAGATATCCTTGA
TCTGTGGATCTACCACACACAAGGCTACTTCCCTGATTGGCAGAACTACACACCAGGGCCAGGGATCAGA
TATCCACTGACCTTTGGATGGTGCTACAAGCTAGTACCAGTTGAGCAAGAGAAGGTAGAAGAAGCCAATG
AAGGAGAGAACACCCGCTTGTTACACCCTGTGAGCCTGCATGGGATGGATGACCCGGAGAGAGAAGTATT
AGAGTGGAGGTTTGACAGCCGCCTAGCATTTCATCACATGGCCCGAGAGCTGCATCCGGACTGTACTGGG
TCTCTCTGGTTAGACCAGATCTGAGCCTGGGAGCTCTCTGGCTAACTAGGGAACCCACTGCTTAAGCCTC
AATAAAGCTTGCCTTGAGTGCTTCAAGTAGTGTGTGCCCGTCTGTTGTGTGACTCTGGTAACTAGAGATC
CCTCAGACCCTTTTAGTCAGTGTGGAAAATCTCTAGCAGCATGTGAGCAAAAGGCCAGCAAAAGGCCAGG
AACCGTAAAAAGGCCGCGTTGCTGGCGTTTTTCCATAGGCTCCGCCCCCCTGACGAGCATCACAAAAATC
GACGCTCAAGTCAGAGGTGGCGAAACCCGACAGGACTATAAAGATACCAGGCGTTTCCCCCTGGAAGCTC
CCTCGTGCGCTCTCCTGTTCCGACCCTGCCGCTTACCGGATACCTGTCCGCCTTTCTCCCTTCGGGAAGC
GTGGCGCTTTCTCATAGCTCACGCTGTAGGTATCTCAGTTCGGTGTAGGTCGTTCGCTCCAAGCTGGGCT
GTGTGCACGAACCCCCCGTTCAGCCCGACCGCTGCGCCTTATCCGGTAACTATCGTCTTGAGTCCAACCC
GGTAAGACACGACTTATCGCCACTGGCAGCAGCCACTGGTAACAGGATTAGCAGAGCGAGGTATGTAGGC
GGTGCTACAGAGTTCTTGAAGTGGTGGCCTAACTACGGCTACACTAGAAGAACAGTATTTGGTATCTGCG
CTCTGCTGAAGCCAGTTACCTTCGGAAAAAGAGTTGGTAGCTCTTGATCCGGCAAACAAACCACCGCTGG
TAGCGGTGGTTTTTTTGTTTGCAAGCAGCAGATTACGCGCAGAAAAAAAGGATCTCAAGAAGATCCTTTG
ATCTTTTCTACGGGGTCTGACGCTCAGTGGAACGAAAACTCACGTTAAGGGATTTTGGTCATGAGATTAT
CAAAAAGGATCTTCACCTAGATCCTTTTAAATTAAAAATGAAGTTTTAAATCAATCTAAAGTATATATGA
GTAAACTTGGTCTGACAGTTACCAATGCTTAATCAGTGAGGCACCTATCTCAGCGATCTGTCTATTTCGT
TCATCCATAGTTGCCTGACTCCCCGTCGTGTAGATAACTACGATACGGGAGGGCTTACCATCTGGCCCCA
GTGCTGCAATGATACCGCGAGACCCACGCTCACCGGCTCCAGATTTATCAGCAATAAACCAGCCAGCCGG
AAGGGCCGAGCGCAGAAGTGGTCCTGCAACTTTATCCGCCTCCATCCAGTCTATTAATTGTTGCCGGGAA
GCTAGAGTAAGTAGTTCGCCAGTTAATAGTTTGCGCAACGTTGTTGCCATTGCTACAGGCATCGTGGTGT
CACGCTCGTCGTTTGGTATGGCTTCATTCAGCTCCGGTTCCCAACGATCAAGGCGAGTTACATGATCCCC
CATGTTGTGCAAAAAAGCGGTTAGCTCCTTCGGTCCTCCGATCGTTGTCAGAAGTAAGTTGGCCGCAGTG
TTATCACTCATGGTTATGGCAGCACTGCATAATTCTCTTACTGTCATGCCATCCGTAAGATGCTTTTCTG
TGACTGGTGAGTACTCAACCAAGTCATTCTGAGAATAGTGTATGCGGCGACCGAGTTGCTCTTGCCCGGC
GTCAATACGGGATAATACCGCGCCACATAGCAGAACTTTAAAAGTGCTCATCATTGGAAAACGTTCTTCG
GGGCGAAAACTCTCAAGGATCTTACCGCTGTTGAGATCCAGTTCGATGTAACCCACTCGTGCACCCAACT
GATCTTCAGCATCTTTTACTTTCACCAGCGTTTCTGGGTGAGCAAAAACAGGAAGGCAAAATGCCGCAAA
AAAGGGAATAAGGGCGACACGGAAATGTTGAATACTCATACTCTTCCTTTTTCAATATTATTGAAGCATT
TATCAGGGTTATTGTCTCATGAGCGGATACATATTTGAATGTATTTAGAAAAATAAACAAATAGGGGTTC
CGCGCACATTTCCCCGAAAAGTGCCACCTGAC
