Features (pLannotate 1.2.2; 26 found; start..end, strand, type, name):
     31..83      -  misc_feature   bom (fragment): basis of mobility region from pBR322
    238..617     +  enhancer       CMV enhancer: human cytomegalovirus immediate early enhancer
    618..817     +  promoter       CMV promoter: human cytomegalovirus (CMV) immediate early promoter
    835..1015    +  LTR            5' LTR (truncated): truncated 5' long terminal repeat (LTR) from HIV-1
   1062..1187    +  misc_feature   HIV-1 Ψ: packaging signal of human immunodeficiency virus type 1
   1171..1509    +  CDS            HIV-1 gag (fragment): gag protein from human immunodeficiency virus 1; gag
   1684..1917    +  misc_feature   RRE: The Rev response element (RRE) of HIV-1 allows for Rev-dependent mRNA export from the nucleus to the cytoplasm.
   2294..2394    +  CDS            Rev (fragment): human immunodeficiency virus 1 (HIV-1) Rev protein; rev; enhances nuclear export of unspliced and incompletely spliced viral mRNAs
   2444..2561    +  misc_feature   cPPT/CTS: central polypurine tract and central termination sequence of HIV-1
   2737..2776    -  CDS            rop (fragment): Rop protein, which maintains plasmids at low copy number; rop
   2778..2854    +  CDS            large T antigen (fragment): large T antigen from SV40 (simian virus 40)
   2874..3008    +  polyA_signal   SV40 poly(A) signal: SV40 polyadenylation signal
   3006..3082    +  CDS            large T antigen (fragment): large T antigen from SV40 (simian virus 40)
   3102..3236    +  polyA_signal   SV40 poly(A) signal: SV40 polyadenylation signal
   3524..5176    +  CDS            luciferase: firefly luciferase; luc+; enhanced luc+ version of the luciferase gene
   5323..5785    +  misc_feature   IRES: internal ribosome entry site (IRES) of the encephalomyocarditis virus (EMCV)
   5799..6518    +  CDS            EGFP: the original enhanced GFP (Yang et al., 1996) mammalian codon-optimized
   6565..6598    +  protein_bind   loxP: Cre-mediated recombination occurs in the 8-bp core sequence (GCATACAT). Cre recombinase
   6631..6654    +  misc_feature   MCS (fragment): pBluescript multiple cloning site
   6654..7242    +  misc_feature   WPRE: woodchuck hepatitis virus posttranscriptional regulatory element
   7243..7262    +  misc_feature   MCS (fragment): pBluescript multiple cloning site
   7264..7764    +  CDS            nef (fragment): NEF_HV1LA - Experimental evidence at protein level: Swiss-Prot protein existence level 1. Extracellular Nef protein targets CD4(+) T-lymphocytes for apoptosis by interacting with CXCR4 surface receptors. From Human immunodeficiency virus type 1 group M subtype B (isolate Lai) (HIV-1).
   7771..7951    +  LTR            5' LTR (truncated): truncated 5' long terminal repeat (LTR) from HIV-1
   8013..8601    -  rep_origin     ori: high-copy-number ColE1/pMB1/pBR322/pUC origin of replication
   8772..9632    -  CDS            AmpR: β-lactamase; bla; confers resistance to ampicillin, carbenicillin, and related antibiotics
   9633..9737    -  promoter       AmpR promoter: bla
>Addgene plasmid #217415 | LEGO-AP1x6-GM55 Sequencing Result | analyzer sequence | sequence record 435057
GTCGACGGATCGGGAGATCTCCCGATCCCCTATGGTGCACTCTCAGTACAATCTGCTCTGATGCCGCATA
GTTAAGCCAGTATCTGCTCCCTGCTTGTGTGTTGGAGGTCGCTGAGTAGTGCGCGAGCAAAATTTAAGCT
ACAACAAGGCAAGGCTTGACCGACAATTGCATGAAGAATCTGCTTAGGGTTAGGCGTTTTGCGCTGCTTC
GCGATGTACGGGCCAGATATACGCGTTGACATTGATTATTGACTAGTTATTAATAGTAATCAATTACGGG
GTCATTAGTTCATAGCCCATATATGGAGTTCCGCGTTACATAACTTACGGTAAATGGCCCGCCTGGCTGA
CCGCCCAACGACCCCCGCCCATTGACGTCAATAATGACGTATGTTCCCATAGTAACGCCAATAGGGACTT
TCCATTGACGTCAATGGGTGGAGTATTTACGGTAAACTGCCCACTTGGCAGTACATCAAGTGTATCATAT
GCCAAGTACGCCCCCTATTGACGTCAATGACGGTAAATGGCCCGCCTGGCATTATGCCCAGTACATGACC
TTATGGGACTTTCCTACTTGGCAGTACATCTACGTATTAGTCATCGCTATTACCATGGTGATGCGGTTTT
GGCAGTACATCAATGGGCGTGGATAGCGGTTTGACTCACGGGGATTTCCAAGTCTCCACCCCATTGACGT
CAATGGGAGTTTGTTTTGGCACCAAAATCAACGGGACTTTCCAAAATGTCGTAACAACTCCGCCCCATTG
ACGCAAATGGGCGGTAGGCGTGTACGGTGGGAGGTCTATATAAGCAGCGCGTTTTGCCTGTACTGGGTCT
CTCTGGTTAGACCAGATCTGAGCCTGGGAGCTCTCTGGCTAACTAGGGAACCCACTGCTTAAGCCTCAAT
AAAGCTTGCCTTGAGTGCTTCAAGTAGTGTGTGCCCGTCTGTTGTGTGACTCTGGTAACTAGAGATCCCT
CAGACCCTTTTAGTCAGTGTGGAAAATCTCTAGCAGTGGCGCCCGAACAGGGACTTGAAAGCGAAAGGGA
AACCAGAGGAGCTCTCTCGACGCAGGACTCGGCTTGCTGAAGCGCGCACGGCAAGAGGCGAGGGGCGGCG
ACTGGTGAGTACGCCAAAAATTTTGACTAGCGGAGGCTAGAAGGAGAGAGATGGGTGCGAGAGCGTCAGT
ATTAAGCGGGGGAGAATTAGATCGCGATGGGAAAAAATTCGGTTAAGGCCAGGGGGAAAGAAAAAATATA
AATTAAAACATATAGTATGGGCAAGCAGGGAGCTAGAACGATTCGCAGTTAATCCTGGCCTGTTAGAAAC
ATCAGAAGGCTGTAGACAAATACTGGGACAGCTACAACCATCCCTTCAGACAGGATCAGAAGAACTTAGA
TCATTATATAATACAGTAGCAACCCTCTATTGTGTGCATCAAAGGATAGAGATAAAAGACACCAAGGAAG
CTTTAGACAAGATAGAGGAAGAGCAAAACAAAAGTAAGACCACCGCACAGCAAGCGGCCGGCCGCTGATC
TTCAGACCTGGAGGAGGAGATATGAGGGACAATTGGAGAAGTGAATTATATAAATATAAAGTAGTAAAAA
TTGAACCATTAGGAGTAGCACCCACCAAGGCAAAGAGAAGAGTGGTGCAGAGAGAAAAAAGAGCAGTGGG
AATAGGAGCTTTGTTCCTTGGGTTCTTGGGAGCAGCAGGAAGCACTATGGGCGCAGCGTCAATGACGCTG
ACGGTACAGGCCAGACAATTATTGTCTGGTATAGTGCAGCAGCAGAACAATTTGCTGAGGGCTATTGAGG
CGCAACAGCATCTGTTGCAACTCACAGTCTGGGGCATCAAGCAGCTCCAGGCAAGAATCCTGGCTGTGGA
AAGATACCTAAAGGATCAACAGCTCCTGGGGATTTGGGGTTGCTCTGGAAAACTCATTTGCACCACTGCT
GTGCCTTGGAATGCTAGTTGGAGTAATAAATCTCTGGAACAGATTTGGAATCACACGACCTGGATGGAGT
GGGACAGAGAAATTAACAATTACACAAGCTTAATACACTCCTTAATTGAAGAATCGCAAAACCAGCAAGA
AAAGAATGAACAAGAATTATTGGAATTAGATAAATGGGCAAGTTTGTGGAATTGGTTTAACATAACAAAT
TGGCTGTGGTATATAAAATTATTCATAATGATAGTAGGAGGCTTGGTAGGTTTAAGAATAGTTTTTGCTG
TACTTTCTATAGTGAATAGAGTTAGGCAGGGATATTCACCATTATCGTTTCAGACCCACCTCCCAACCCC
GAGGGGACCCGACAGGCCCGAAGGAATAGAAGAAGAAGGTGGAGAGAGAGACAGAGACAGATCCATTCGA
TTAGTGAACGGATCGGCACTGCGTGCGCCAATTCTGCAGACAAATGGCAGTATTCATCCACAATTTTAAA
AGAAAAGGGGGGATTGGGGGGTACAGTGCAGGGGAAAGAATAGTAGACATAATAGCAACAGACATACAAA
CTAAAGAATTACAAAAACAAATTACAAAAATTCAAAATTTTCGGGTTTATTACAGGGACAGCAGAGATCC
AGTTTGGTTAGTACCGGGCCCGCTCTAGACCGGGTCATGGCTGCGCCCCGACACCCGCCAACACCCGCTG
ACGCGCCCTGACGGGCTTGTCTGCTCCCGGCATCCGCTTACAGACAAGCTGTGACCGTCTCCGGGAGCTG
CATGTGTCAGAGGTTTTCACCGTCATCACCGAAACGCGCGAGGCAGGATCAGCCATATCACATTTGTAGA
GGTTTTACTTGCTTTAAAAAACCTCCCACACCTCCCCCTGAACCTGAAACATAAAATGAATGCAATTGTT
GTTAACTTGTTTATTGCAGCTTATAATGGTTACAAATAAAGCAATAGCATCACAAATTTCACAAATAAAG
CATTTTTTTCACTGCATTCTAGTTGTGGTTTGTCCAAACTCATCAATGTATCTTATCATGTCTGGATCAG
CCATATCACATTTGTAGAGGTTTTACTTGCTTTAAAAAACCTCCCACACCTCCCCCTGAACCTGAAACAT
AAAATGAATGCAATTGTTGTTAACTTGTTTATTGCAGCTTATAATGGTTACAAATAAAGCAATAGCATCA
CAAATTTCACAAATAAAGCATTTTTTTCACTGCATTCTAGTTGTGGTTTGTCCAAACTCATCAATGTATC
TTATCATGTCTGGATCCAAGCTCAGATCTCGAGATCTGCAAGGATGAGTCAAGCTGCGGGTGATCCAGAT
CTGCAAGGATGAGTCAAGCTGCGGGTGATCCAGATCTGCAAGGATGAGTCAAGCTGCGGGTGATCCAGAT
CTGGGCCCGGATCCTGCAGGGGGTCGACAAGCTTCGCGAGGTCACCATTAATCATTTCCTCTGTGTATTT
AAGAGCTCTTTTGCCAGTGAGCCCAGTACACAGAGAGAAAGGCTAAAGTTCTGTCGACAAGCTTGGCATT
CCGGTACTGTTGGTAAAGCCACCATGGAAGACGCCAAAAACATAAAGAAAGGCCCGGCGCCATTCTATCC
GCTGGAAGATGGAACCGCTGGAGAGCAACTGCATAAGGCTATGAAGAGATACGCCCTGGTTCCTGGAACA
ATTGCTTTTACAGATGCACATATCGAGGTGGACATCACTTACGCTGAGTACTTCGAAATGTCCGTTCGGT
TGGCAGAAGCTATGAAACGATATGGGCTGAATACAAATCACAGAATCGTCGTATGCAGTGAAAACTCTCT
TCAATTCTTTATGCCGGTGTTGGGCGCGTTATTTATCGGAGTTGCAGTTGCGCCCGCGAACGACATTTAT
AATGAACGTGAATTGCTCAACAGTATGGGCATTTCGCAGCCTACCGTGGTGTTCGTTTCCAAAAAGGGGT
TGCAAAAAATTTTGAACGTGCAAAAAAAGCTCCCAATCATCCAAAAAATTATTATCATGGATTCTAAAAC
GGATTACCAGGGATTTCAGTCGATGTACACGTTCGTCACATCTCATCTACCTCCCGGTTTTAATGAATAC
GATTTTGTGCCAGAGTCCTTCGATAGGGACAAGACAATTGCACTGATCATGAACTCCTCTGGATCTACTG
GTCTGCCTAAAGGTGTCGCTCTGCCTCATAGAACTGCCTGCGTGAGATTCTCGCATGCCAGAGATCCTAT
TTTTGGCAATCAAATCATTCCGGATACTGCGATTTTAAGTGTTGTTCCATTCCATCACGGTTTTGGAATG
TTTACTACACTCGGATATTTGATATGTGGATTTCGAGTCGTCTTAATGTATAGATTTGAAGAAGAGCTGT
TTCTGAGGAGCCTTCAGGATTACAAGATTCAAAGTGCGCTGCTGGTGCCAACCCTATTCTCCTTCTTCGC
CAAAAGCACTCTGATTGACAAATACGATTTATCTAATTTACACGAAATTGCTTCTGGTGGCGCTCCCCTC
TCTAAGGAAGTCGGGGAAGCGGTTGCCAAGAGGTTCCATCTGCCAGGTATCAGGCAAGGATATGGGCTCA
CTGAGACTACATCAGCTATTCTGATTACACCCGAGGGGGATGATAAACCGGGCGCGGTCGGTAAAGTTGT
TCCATTTTTTGAAGCGAAGGTTGTGGATCTGGATACCGGGAAAACGCTGGGCGTTAATCAAAGAGGCGAA
CTGTGTGTGAGAGGTCCTATGATTATGTCCGGTTATGTAAACAATCCGGAAGCGACCAACGCCTTGATTG
ACAAGGATGGATGGCTACATTCTGGAGACATAGCTTACTGGGACGAAGACGAACACTTCTTCATCGTTGA
CCGCCTGAAGTCTCTGATTAAGTACAAAGGCTATCAGGTGGCTCCCGCTGAATTGGAATCCATCTTGCTC
CAACACCCCAACATCTTCGACGCAGGTGTCGCAGGTCTTCCCGACGATGACGCCGGTGAACTTCCCGCCG
CCGTTGTTGTTTTGGAGCACGGAAAGACGATGACGGAAAAAGAGATCGTGGATTACGTCGCCAGTCAAGT
AACAACCGCGAAAAAGTTGCGCGGAGGAGTTGTGTTTGTGGACGAAGTACCGAAAGGTCTTACCGGAAAA
CTCGACGCAAGAAAAATCAGAGAGATCCTCATAAAGGCCAAGAAGGGCGGAAAGATCGCCGTGTAATTCT
AGGGCGGCCGCTACGTAAATTCCGCCCCCCCCCCCTCTCCCTCCCCCCCCCCTAACGTTACTGGCCGAAG
CCGCTTGGAATAAGGCCGGTGTGCGTTTGTCTATATGTTATTTTCCACCATATTGCCGTCTTTTGGCAAT
GTGAGGGCCCGGAAACCTGGCCCTGTCTTCTTGACGAGCATTCCTAGGGGTCTTTCCCCTCTCGCCAAAG
GAATGCAAGGTCTGTTGAATGTCGTGAAGGAAGCAGTTCCTCTGGAAGCTTCTTGAAGACAAACAACGTC
TGTAGCGACCCTTTGCAGGCAGCGGAACCCCCCACCTGGCGACAGGTGCCTCTGCGGCCAAAAGCCACGT
GTATAAGATACACCTGCAAAGGCGGCACAACCCCAGTGCCACGTTGTGAGTTGGATAGTTGTGGAAAGAG
TCAAATGGCTCTCCTCAAGCGTATTCAACAAGGGGCTGAAGGATGCCCAGAAGGTACCCCATTGTATGGG
ATCTGATCTGGGGCCTCGGTGCACATGCTTTACATGTGTTTAGTCGAGGTTAAAAAAACGTCTAGGCCCC
CCGAACCACGGGGACGTGGTTTTCCTTTGAAAAACACGATGATAATATGGCCACAACCATGGTGAGCAAG
GGCGAGGAGCTGTTCACCGGGGTGGTGCCCATCCTGGTCGAGCTGGACGGCGACGTAAACGGCCACAAGT
TCAGCGTGTCCGGCGAGGGCGAGGGCGATGCCACCTACGGCAAGCTGACCCTGAAGTTCATCTGCACCAC
CGGCAAGCTGCCCGTGCCCTGGCCCACCCTCGTGACCACCCTGACCTACGGCGTGCAGTGCTTCAGCCGC
TACCCCGACCACATGAAGCAGCACGACTTCTTCAAGTCCGCCATGCCCGAAGGCTACGTCCAGGAGCGCA
CCATCTTCTTCAAGGACGACGGCAACTACAAGACCCGCGCCGAGGTGAAGTTCGAGGGCGACACCCTGGT
GAACCGCATCGAGCTGAAGGGCATCGACTTCAAGGAGGACGGCAACATCCTGGGGCACAAGCTGGAGTAC
AACTACAACAGCCACAACGTCTATATCATGGCCGACAAGCAGAAGAACGGCATCAAGGTGAACTTCAAGA
TCCGCCACAACATCGAGGACGGCAGCGTGCAGCTCGCCGACCACTACCAGCAGAACACCCCCATCGGCGA
CGGCCCCGTGCTGCTGCCCGACAACCACTACCTGAGCACCCAGTCCGCCCTGAGCAAAGACCCCAACGAG
AAGCGCGATCACATGGTCCTGCTGGAGTTCGTGACCGCCGCCGGGATCACTCTCGGCATGGACGAGCTGT
ACAAGTAAAGCGGCCGGCCGCCAGCACAGTGGTCGAAATTCGTCGAGGGACCTAATAACTTCGTATAGCA
TACATTATACGAAGTTATACATGTTTAAGGGTTCCGGTTCCACTAGGTACAATTCGATATCAAGCTTATC
GATAATCAACCTCTGGATTACAAAATTTGTGAAAGATTGACTGGTATTCTTAACTATGTTGCTCCTTTTA
CGCTATGTGGATACGCTGCTTTAATGCCTTTGTATCATGCTATTGCTTCCCGTATGGCTTTCATTTTCTC
CTCCTTGTATAAATCCTGGTTGCTGTCTCTTTATGAGGAGTTGTGGCCCGTTGTCAGGCAACGTGGCGTG
GTGTGCACTGTGTTTGCTGACGCAACCCCCACTGGTTGGGGCATTGCCACCACCTGTCAGCTCCTTTCCG
GGACTTTCGCTTTCCCCCTCCCTATTGCCACGGCGGAACTCATCGCCGCCTGCCTTGCCCGCTGCTGGAC
AGGGGCTCGGCTGTTGGGCACTGACAATTCCGTGGTGTTGTCGGGGAAATCATCGTCCTTTCCTTGGCTG
CTCGCCTGTGTTGCCACCTGGATTCTGCGCGGGACGTCCTTCTGCTACGTCCCTTCGGCCCTCAATCCAG
CGGACCTTCCTTCCCGCGGCCTGCTGCCGGCTCTGCGGCCTCTTCCGCGTCTTCGCCTTCGCCCTCAGAC
GAGTCGGATCTCCCTTTGGGCCGCCTCCCCGCATCGATACCGTCGACCTCGATCGAGACCTAGAAAAACA
TGGAGCAATCACAAGTAGCAATACAGCAGCTACCAATGCTGATTGTGCCTGGCTAGAAGCACAAGAGGAG
GAGGAGGTGGGTTTTCCAGTCACACCTCAGGTACCTTTAAGACCAATGACTTACAAGGCAGCTGTAGATC
TTAGCCACTTTTTAAAAGAAAAGGGGGGACTGGAAGGGCTAATTCACTCCCAACGAAGACAAGATATCCT
TGATCTGTGGATCTACCACACACAAGGCTACTTCCCTGATTGGCAGAACTACACACCAGGGCCAGGGATC
AGATATCCACTGACCTTTGGATGGTGCTACAAGCTAGTACCAGTTGAGCAAGAGAAGGTAGAAGAAGCCA
ATGAAGGAGAGAACACCCGCTTGTTACACCCTGTGAGCCTGCATGGGATGGATGACCCGGAGAGAGAAGT
ATTAGAGTGGAGGTTTGACAGCCGCCTAGCATTTCATCACATGGCCCGAGAGCTGCATCCGGACTGTACT
GGGTCTCTCTGGTTAGACCAGATCTGAGCCTGGGAGCTCTCTGGCTAACTAGGGAACCCACTGCTTAAGC
CTCAATAAAGCTTGCCTTGAGTGCTTCAAGTAGTGTGTGCCCGTCTGTTGTGTGACTCTGGTAACTAGAG
ATCCCTCAGACCCTTTTAGTCAGTGTGGAAAATCTCTAGCAGCATGTGAGCAAAAGGCCAGCAAAAGGCC
AGGAACCGTAAAAAGGCCGCGTTGCTGGCGTTTTTCCATAGGCTCCGCCCCCCTGACGAGCATCACAAAA
ATCGACGCTCAAGTCAGAGGTGGCGAAACCCGACAGGACTATAAAGATACCAGGCGTTTCCCCCTGGAAG
CTCCCTCGTGCGCTCTCCTGTTCCGACCCTGCCGCTTACCGGATACCTGTCCGCCTTTCTCCCTTCGGGA
AGCGTGGCGCTTTCTCATAGCTCACGCTGTAGGTATCTCAGTTCGGTGTAGGTCGTTCGCTCCAAGCTGG
GCTGTGTGCACGAACCCCCCGTTCAGCCCGACCGCTGCGCCTTATCCGGTAACTATCGTCTTGAGTCCAA
CCCGGTAAGACACGACTTATCGCCACTGGCAGCAGCCACTGGTAACAGGATTAGCAGAGCGAGGTATGTA
GGCGGTGCTACAGAGTTCTTGAAGTGGTGGCCTAACTACGGCTACACTAGAAGAACAGTATTTGGTATCT
GCGCTCTGCTGAAGCCAGTTACCTTCGGAAAAAGAGTTGGTAGCTCTTGATCCGGCAAACAAACCACCGC
TGGTAGCGGTGGTTTTTTTGTTTGCAAGCAGCAGATTACGCGCAGAAAAAAAGGATCTCAAGAAGATCCT
TTGATCTTTTCTACGGGGTCTGACGCTCAGTGGAACGAAAACTCACGTTAAGGGATTTTGGTCATGAGAT
TATCAAAAAGGATCTTCACCTAGATCCTTTTAAATTAAAAATGAAGTTTTAAATCAATCTAAAGTATATA
TGAGTAAACTTGGTCTGACAGTTACCAATGCTTAATCAGTGAGGCACCTATCTCAGCGATCTGTCTATTT
CGTTCATCCATAGTTGCCTGACTCCCCGTCGTGTAGATAACTACGATACGGGAGGGCTTACCATCTGGCC
CCAGTGCTGCAATGATACCGCGAGACCCACGCTCACCGGCTCCAGATTTATCAGCAATAAACCAGCCAGC
CGGAAGGGCCGAGCGCAGAAGTGGTCCTGCAACTTTATCCGCCTCCATCCAGTCTATTAATTGTTGCCGG
GAAGCTAGAGTAAGTAGTTCGCCAGTTAATAGTTTGCGCAACGTTGTTGCCATTGCTACAGGCATCGTGG
TGTCACGCTCGTCGTTTGGTATGGCTTCATTCAGCTCCGGTTCCCAACGATCAAGGCGAGTTACATGATC
CCCCATGTTGTGCAAAAAAGCGGTTAGCTCCTTCGGTCCTCCGATCGTTGTCAGAAGTAAGTTGGCCGCA
GTGTTATCACTCATGGTTATGGCAGCACTGCATAATTCTCTTACTGTCATGCCATCCGTAAGATGCTTTT
CTGTGACTGGTGAGTACTCAACCAAGTCATTCTGAGAATAGTGTATGCGGCGACCGAGTTGCTCTTGCCC
GGCGTCAATACGGGATAATACCGCGCCACATAGCAGAACTTTAAAAGTGCTCATCATTGGAAAACGTTCT
TCGGGGCGAAAACTCTCAAGGATCTTACCGCTGTTGAGATCCAGTTCGATGTAACCCACTCGTGCACCCA
ACTGATCTTCAGCATCTTTTACTTTCACCAGCGTTTCTGGGTGAGCAAAAACAGGAAGGCAAAATGCCGC
AAAAAAGGGAATAAGGGCGACACGGAAATGTTGAATACTCATACTCTTCCTTTTTCAATATTATTGAAGC
ATTTATCAGGGTTATTGTCTCATGAGCGGATACATATTTGAATGTATTTAGAAAAATAAACAAATAGGGG
TTCCGCGCACATTTCCCCGAAAAGTGCCACCTGAC
